>Addgene plasmid #25306 | MALT1 (3K0W) | depositor partial sequence | sequence record 11780 | Author sequence
AAGATTACTGTAAACCCAGAGTCAAAGGCAGTCTTGGCTGGACAGTTTGTGAAACTGTGTTGCCGGGCAA
CTGGACATCCTTTTGTTCAATATCAGTGGTTCAAAATGAATAAAGAGATTCCAAATGGAAATACATCAGA
GCTTATTTTTAATGCAGTGCATGTAAAAGATGCAGGCTTTTATGTCTGTCGAGTTAATAACAATTTCACC
TTTGAATTCAGCCAGTGGTCACAGCTGGATGTTTGCGACATCCCAGAGAGCTTCCAGAGAAGTGTTGATG
GCGTCTCTGAATCCAAGTTGCAAATCTGTGTTGAACCAACTTCCCAAAAGCTGATGCCAGGCAGCACATT
GGTTTTACAGTGTGTTGCTGTTGGAAGCCCTATTCCTCACTACCAGTGGTTCAAAAATGAATTACCATTA
ACACATGAGACCAAAAAGCTATACATGGTGCCTTATGTGGATTTGGAACACCAAGGAACCTACTGGTGTC
ATGTATATAATGATCGAGACAGTCAAGATAGCAAGAAGGTAGAAATCATCATAGATGAATTAAATAATCT
TGGTCATCCTGATAATAAAGAGCAAACAACTGACCAG
