>Addgene plasmid #25306 | MALT1 (3K0W) | addgene partial sequence | sequence record 31389 | 25306 with T7
ATGGGCAGCAGCCATCATCATCATCATCACAGCAGCGGCCTGGTTCCGCGTGGTAGTAAGATTACTGTAA
ACCCAGAGTCAAAGGCAGTCTTGGCTGGACAGTTTGTGAAACTGTGTTGCCGGGCAACTGGACATCCTTT
TGTTCAATATCAGTGGTTCAAAATGAATAAAGAGATTCCAAATGGAAATACATCAGAGCTTATTTTTAAT
GCAGTGCATGTAAAAGATGCAGGCTTTTATGTCTGTCGAGTTAATAACAATTTCACCTTTGAATTCAGCC
AGTGGTCACAGCTGGATGTTTGCGACATCCCAGAGAGCTTCCAGAGAAGTGTTGATGGCGTCTCTGAATC
CAAGTTGCAAATCTGTGTTGAACCAACTTCCCAAAAGCTGATGCCAGGCAGCACATTGGTTTTACAGTGT
GTTGCTGTTGGAAGCCCTATTCCTCACTACCAGTGGTTCAAAAATGAATTACCATTAACACATGAGACCA
AAAAGCTATACATGGTGCCTTATGTGGATTTGGAACACCAAGGAACCTACTGGTGTCATGTATATAATGA
TCGAGACAGTCAAGATAGCAAGAAGGTAGAAATCATCATAGATGAATTAAATAATCTTGGTCATCCTGAT
AATAAAGAGCAAACAACTGACCAG
