[The description below was written by a language model from this plasmid's Addgene catalogue record.]
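Description:
MALT1 (3K0W) is a bacterial expression plasmid built on the pET28a-LIC backbone, a ligation-independent-cloning derivative of the pET28a vector produced by a structural genomics group. It is maintained in standard E. coli cloning strains under kanamycin selection and is recorded as low copy. The backbone is listed as 7328 bp without insert. No feature table accompanies the record, so promoter and origin elements are not explicitly annotated. The use of T7 and T7-terminator sequencing primers is consistent with the usual pET arrangement, in which the insert sits between a T7 promoter and T7 terminator and is expressed in hosts that supply T7 RNA polymerase.

The insert is a 597 bp fragment of human MALT1 (mucosa associated lymphoid tissue lymphoma translocation gene 1), derived from a cDNA reference clone and covering the tandem immunoglobulin-like domains rather than the full open reading frame. The record gives the boundaries as residues 128-326, while the insert name indicates 129-326, a minor discrepancy that the record does not resolve. An N-terminal His tag is fused to the fragment, allowing purification of the recombinant protein by immobilised metal affinity chromatography.

The construct was made to produce this domain fragment in bacteria for structure determination and corresponds to a deposited crystal structure (PDB entry 3K0W). It suits the preparation of the MALT1 Ig-domain region for crystallography, biophysical characterisation or binding studies. It is not suited to experiments that require full-length MALT1 or its caspase-like protease domain, which lie outside the cloned region.
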