Addgene plasmid #25306: MALT1 (3K0W)
Purpose: Bacterial expression for structure determination; may not be full ORF
Depositing lab: Cheryl Arrowsmith. Depositing organization: University of Toronto.
Backbone
  Vector backbone: pET28a-LIC
  Backbone manufacturer: SGC
  Backbone size w/o insert (bp): 7328
  Vector type: Bacterial Expression
Growth in bacteria
  Bacterial resistance: Kanamycin, 50 μg/mL
  Growth temperature: 37°C
  Growth strain: DH5alpha
  Copy number: Low Copy
Gene/Insert
  Gene/Insert name: malt1.129.326 (alt names: PDB: 3K0W; mucosa associated lymphoid tissue lymphoma translocation gene 1, tandem Ig domains; MALT1)
  Species: H. sapiens (human)
  Insert size (bp): 597
  Mutation: amino acid residues 128-326
  GenBank ID: BC030143
  Entrez Gene: MALT1 (a.k.a. IMD12, MLT, MLT1, PCASP1)
  Tag / fusion protein: His (N terminal on insert)
  Cloning method: Restriction Enzyme
  Sequencing primers: 5′ T7; 3′ T7-term
Terms and licenses: Academic/Nonprofit Terms; Industry Terms: Not Available to Industry
Depositor comments: PDB: 3K0W. http://www.thesgc.org/structures/3K0W/
How to cite: MALT1 (3K0W) was a gift from Cheryl Arrowsmith (Addgene plasmid # 25306 ; http://n2t.net/addgene:25306 ; RRID:Addgene_25306)
